>Addgene plasmid #79408 | pAc5.1B-EGFP-DmThor-V5His6 | depositor full sequence | sequence record 148593 | pAc5.1B-EGFP-DmThor-V5His6 sequence 6425 bps
CTTCAAGGAATTAATTCTATATTCTAAAAACACAAATGATACTTCTAAAAAAAATCATGAATGGCATCAA
CTCTGAATCAAATCTTTGCAGATGCACCTACTTCTCATTTCCACTGTCACATCATTTTTCCAGATCTCGC
TGCCTGTTATGTGGCCCACAAACCAAGACACGTTTTATGGCCATTAAAGCTGGCTGATCGTCGCCAAACA
CCAAATACATATCAATATGTACATTCGAGAAAGAAGCGATCAAAGAAGCGTCTTCGGGCGAGTAGGAGAA
TGCGGAGGAGAAGGAGAACGAGCTGATCTAGTATCTCTCCACAATCCAATGCCAACTGACCAACTGGCCA
TATTCGGAGCAATTTGAAGCCAATTTCCATCGCCTGGCGATCGCTCCATTCTTGGCTATATGTTTTTCAC
CGTTCCCGGGGCCATTTTCAAAGACTCGTCGGTAAGATAAGATTGTGTCACTCGCTGTCTCTCTTCATTT
GTCGAAGAATGCTGAGGAATTTCGCGATGACGTCGGCGAGTATTTTGAAGAATGAGAATAATTTGTATTT
ATACGAAAATCAGTTAGTGGAATTTTCTACAAAAACATGTTATCTATAGATAATTTTGTTGCAAAATATG
TTGACTATGACAAAGATTGTATGTATATACCTTTAATGTATTCTCATTTTCTTATGTATTTATAATGGCA
ATGATGATACTGATGATATTTTAAGATGATGCCAGACCACAGGCTGATTTCTGCGTCTTTTGCCGAACGC
AGTGCATGTGCGGTTGTTGTTTTTTGGAATAGTTTCAATTTTCGGACTGTCCGCTTTGATTTCAGTTTCT
TGGCTTATTCAAAAAGCAAAGTAAAGCCAAAAAAGCGAGATGGCAATACCAAATGCGGCAAAACGGTAGT
GGAAGGAAAGGGGTGCGGGGCAGCGGAAGGAAGGGTGGGGCGGGGCGTGGCGGGGTCTGTGGCTGGGCGC
GACGTCACCGACGTTGGAGCCACTCCTTTGACCATGTGTGCGTGTGTGTATTATTCGTGTCTCGCCACTC
GCCGGTTGTTTTTTTCTTTTTATCTCGCTCTCTCTAGCGCCATCTCGTACGCATGCTCAACGCACCGCAT
GTTGCCGTGTCCTTTATGCGTCATTTTGGCTCGAAATAGGCAATTATTTAAACAAAGATTAGTCAACGAA
AACGCTAAAATAAATAAGTCTACAATATGGTTACTTATTGCCATGTGTGTGCAGCCAACGATAGCAACAA
AAGCAACAACACAGTGGCTTTCCCTCTTTCACTTTTTGTTTGCAAGCGCGTGCGAGCAAGACGGCACGAC
CGGCAAACGCAATTACGCTGACAAAGAGCAGACGAAGTTTTGGCCGAAAAACATCAAGGCGCCTGATACG
AATGCATTTGCAATAACAATTGCGATATTTAATATTGTTTATGAAGCTGTTTGACTTCAAAACACACAAA
AAAAAAAATAAAACAAATTATTTGAAAGAGAATTAGGAATCGGACAGCTTATCGTTACGGGCTAACAGCA
CACCGAGACGAAATAGCTTACCTGACGTCACAGCCTCTGGAAGAACTGCCGCCAAGCAGAGAGAGAGAGA
AAAAGAGGGAGAGCAGCTTAGACCGCATGTGCTTGTGTGTGAGGCGTCTCTCTCTTCGTCTCCTGTTTGC
GCAAACGCATAGACTGCACTGAGAAAATCGATTACCTATTTTTTATGAATGAATATTTGCACTATTACTA
TTCAAAACTATTAAGATAGCAATCACATTCAATAGCCAAATACTATACCACCTGAGCGATGCAACGAAAT
GATCAATTTGAGCAAAAATGCTGCATATTTAGGACGGCATCATTATAGAAATGCTTCTTGCTGTGTACTT
TTCTCTCGTCTGGCAGCTGTTTCGCCGTTATTGTTAAAACCGGCTTAAGTTAGGTGTGTTTTCTACGACT
AGTGATGCCCCTACTAGAAGATGTGTGTTGCACAAATGTCCCTGAATAACCAATTTGAAGTGCAGATAGC
AGTAAACGTAAGCTAATATGAATATTATTTAACTGTAATGTTTTAATATCGCTGGACATTACTAATAAAC
CCACTATAAACACATGTACATATGTATGTTTTGGCATACAATGAGTAGTTGGGGAAAAAATGTGTAAAAG
CACCGTGACCATCACAGCATAAAGATAACCAGCTGAAGTATCGAATATGAGTAACCCCCAAATTGAATCA
CATGCCGCAACTGATAGGACCCATGGAAGTACACTCTTCATGGCGATATACAAGACACACACAAGCACGA
ACACCCAGTTGCGGAGGAAATTCTCCGTAAATGAAAACCCAATCGGCGAACAATTCATACCCATATATGG
TAAAAGTTTTGAACGCGACTTGAGAGCGGAGAGCATTGCGGCTGATAAGGTTTTAGCGCTAAGCGGGCTT
TATAAAACGGGCTGCGGGACCAGTTTTCATATCACTACCGTTTGAGTTCTTGTGCTGTGTGGATACTCCT
CCCGACACAAAGCCGCTCCATCAGCCAGCAGTCGTCTAATCCAGAGACCCCGGATCGGGGTACCAACATG
GTGAGCAAGGGCGAGGAGCTGTTCACCGGGGTGGTGCCCATCCTGGTCGAGCTGGACGGCGACGTAAACG
GCCACAAGTTCAGCGTGTCCGGCGAGGGCGAGGGCGATGCCACCTACGGCAAGCTGACCCTGAAGTTCAT
CTGCACCACCGGCAAGCTGCCCGTGCCCTGGCCCACCCTCGTGACCACCCTGACCTACGGCGTGCAGTGC
TTCAGCCGCTACCCCGACCACATGAAGCAGCACGACTTCTTCAAGTCCGCCATGCCCGAAGGCTACGTCC
AGGAGCGCACCATCTTCTTCAAGGACGACGGCAACTACAAGACCCGCGCCGAGGTGAAGTTCGAGGGCGA
CACCCTGGTGAACCGCATCGAGCTGAAGGGCATCGACTTCAAGGAGGACGGCAACATCCTGGGGCACAAG
CTGGAGTACAACTACAACAGCCACAACGTCTATATCATGGCCGACAAGCAGAAGAACGGCATCAAGGTGA
ACTTCAAGATCCGCCACAACATCGAGGACGGCAGCGTGCAGCTCGCCGACCACTACCAGCAGAACACCCC
CATCGGCGACGGCCCCGTGCTGCTGCCCGACAACCACTACCTGAGCACCCAGTCCGCCCTGAGCAAAGAC
CCCAACGAGAAGCGCGATCACATGGTCCTGCTGGAGTTCGTGACCGCCGCCGGGATCACTCTCGGCATGG
ACGAGCTGTACAAGCCAAGCTTGAATTCTGCAGATATCATGTCCGCTTCACCCACCGCCCGTCAAGCCAT
CACCCAGGCCCTGCCCATGATCACCAGGAAGGTTGTCATCTCGGATCCGATCCAGATGCCCGAGGTGTAC
TCCTCGACGCCCGGCGGAACCCTCTACTCCACCACTCCTGGAGGCACCAAACTTATCTACGAGCGGGCTT
TCATGAAGAATCTCCGTGGCTCCCCATTGAGCCAAACTCCGCCGTCCAACGTGCCCAGTTGCTTGCTGAG
GGGCACTCCGCGTACTCCCTTCCGCAAGTGCGTGCCCGTCCCCACGGAACTGATCAAGCAGACCAAGTCG
CTGAAGATCGAGGACCAGGAACAGTTCCAACTGGATCTGCGCTCGAGTCTAGAGGGCCCGCGGTTCGAAG
GTAAGCCTATCCCTAACCCTCTCCTCGGTCTCGATTCTACGCGTACCGGTCATCATCACCATCACCATTG
AGTTTAAACCCGCTGATCAGCCTCGACTGTGCCTTCTAAGGCCTGAGCTCGCTGATCAGCCTCGATCGAG
GATCCAGACATGATAAGATACATTGATGAGTTTGGACAAACCACAACTAGAATGCAGTGAAAAAAATGCT
TTATTTGTGAAATTTGTGATGCTATTGCTTTATTTGTAACCATTATAAGCTGCAATAAACAAGTTAACAA
CAACAATTGCATTCATTTTATGTTTCAGGTTCAGGGGGAGGTGTGGGAGGTTTTTTAAAGCAAGTAAAAC
CTCTACAAATGTGGTATGGCTGATTATGATCAGTCGACCGATGCCCTTGAGAGCCTTCAACCCAGTCAGC
TCCTTCCGGTGGGCGCGGGGCATGACTATCGTCGCCGCACTTATGACTGTCTTCTTTATCATGCAACTCG
TAGGACAGGTGCCGGCAGCGCTCTGGGTCATTTTCGGCGAGGACCGCTTTCGCTGGAGCGCGACGATGAT
CGGCCTGTCGCTTGCGGTATTCGGAATCTTGCACGCCCTCGCTCAAGCCTTCGTCACTGGTCCCGCCACC
AAACGTTTCGGCGAGAAGCAGGCCATTATCGCCGGCATGGCGGCCGACGCGCTGGGCTACGTCTTGCTGG
CGTTCGCGACGCGAGGCTGGATGGCCTTCCCCATTATGATTCTTCTCGCTTCCGGCGGCATCGGGATGCC
CGCGTTGCAGGCCATGCTGTCCAGGCAGGTAGATGACGACCATCAGGGACAGCTTCAAGGATCGCTCGCG
GCTCTTACCAGCCAGCAAAAGGCCAGGAACCGTAAAAAGGCCGCGTTGCTGGCGTTTTTCCATAGGCTCC
GCCCCCCTGACGAGCATCACAAAAATCGACGCTCAAGTCAGAGGTGGCGAAACCCGACAGGACTATAAAG
ATACCAGGCGTTTCCCCCTGGAAGCTCCCTCGTGCGCTCTCCTGTTCCGACCCTGCCGCTTACCGGATAC
CTGTCCGCCTTTCTCCCTTCGGGAAGCGTGGCGCTTTCTCAATGCTCACGCTGTAGGTATCTCAGTTCGG
TGTAGGTCGTTCGCTCCAAGCTGGGCTGTGTGCACGAACCCCCCGTTCAGCCCGACCGCTGCGCCTTATC
CGGTAACTATCGTCTTGAGTCCAACCCGGTAAGACACGACTTATCGCCACTGGCAGCAGCCACTGGTAAC
AGGATTAGCAGAGCGAGGTATGTAGGCGGTGCTACAGAGTTCTTGAAGTGGTGGCCTAACTACGGCTACA
CTAGAAGGACAGTATTTGGTATCTGCGCTCTGCTGAAGCCAGTTACCTTCGGAAAAAGAGTTGGTAGCTC
TTGATCCGGCAAACAAACCACCGCTGGTAGCGGTGGTTTTTTTGTTTGCAAGCAGCAGATTACGCGCAGA
AAAAAAGGATCTCAAGAAGATCCTTTGATCTTTTCTACGGGGTCTGACGCTCAGTGGAACGAAAACTCAC
GTTAAGGGATTTTGGTCATGAGATTATCAAAAAGGATCTTCACCTAGATCCTTTTAAATTAAAAATGAAG
TTTTAAATCAATCTAAAGTATATATGAGTAAACTTGGTCTGACAGTTACCAATGCTTAATCAGTGAGGCA
CCTATCTCAGCGATCTGTCTATTTCGTTCATCCATAGTTGCCTGACTCCCCGTCGTGTAGATAACTACGA
TACGGGAGGGCTTACCATCTGGCCCCAGTGCTGCAATGATACCGCGAGACCCACGCTCACCGGCTCCAGA
TTTATCAGCAATAAACCAGCCAGCCGGAAGGGCCGAGCGCAGAAGTGGTCCTGCAACTTTATCCGCCTCC
ATCCAGTCTATTAATTGTTGCCGGGAAGCTAGAGTAAGTAGTTCGCCAGTTAATAGTTTGCGCAACGTTG
TTGCCATTGCTGCAGGCATCGTGGTGTCACGCTCGTCGTTTGGTATGGCTTCATTCAGCTCCGGTTCCCA
ACGATCAAGGCGAGTTACATGATCCCCCATGTTGTGCAAAAAAGCGGTTAGCTCCTTCGGTCCTCCGATC
GTTGTCAGAAGTAAGTTGGCCGCAGTGTTATCACTCATGGTTATGGCAGCACTGCATAATTCTCTTACTG
TCATGCCATCCGTAAGATGCTTTTCTGTGACTGGTGAGTACTCAACCAAGTCATTCTGAGAATAGTGTAT
GCGGCGACCGAGTTGCTCTTGCCCGGCGTCAACACGGGATAATACCGCGCCACATAGCAGAACTTTAAAA
GTGCTCATCATTGGAAAACGTTCTTCGGGGCGAAAACTCTCAAGGATCTTACCGCTGTTGAGATCCAGTT
CGATGTAACCCACTCGTGCACCCAACTGATCTTCAGCATCTTTTACTTTCACCAGCGTTTCTGGGTGAGC
AAAAACAGGAAGGCAAAATGCCGCAAAAAAGGGAATAAGGGCGACACGGAAATGTTGAATACTCATACTC
TTCCTTTTTCAATATTATTGAAGCATTTATCAGGGTTATTGTCTCATGAGCGGATACATATTTGAATGTA
TTTAGAAAAATAAACAAATAGGGGTTCCGCGCACATTTCCCCGAAAAGTGCCACCTGACGTCTAAGAAAC
CATTATTATCATGACATTAACCTATAAAAATAGGCGTATCACGAGGCCCTTTCGT
Features (pLannotate 1.2.2; 10 found; start..end, strand, type, name):
     56..2568    +  promoter       Ac5 promoter: Drosophila melanogaster actin 5C promoter
   2588..3304    +  CDS            EGFP: EGFP is a basic (constitutively fluorescent) green fluorescent protein published in 1996, derived from Aequorea victoria. It is reported to be a rapidly-maturing weak dimer with moderate acid sensitivity.
   3329..3679    +  CDS            Thor: 4EBP_DROME - Experimental evidence at protein level: Swiss-Prot protein existence level 1. Repressor of translation initiation that regulates eIF4E1 activity by preventing its assembly into the eIF4F complex (PubMed:11389445, PubMed:19804760, PubMed:25702871). Hypophosphorylated form competes with eIF4G1 and strongly binds to eIF4E1, leading to repress translation (PubMed:25702871). In contrast, hyperphosphorylated form dissociates from eIF4E1, allowing interaction between eIF4G1 and eIF4E1, leading to initiation of translation (PubMed:25702871). Acts as a regulator of various biological proce
   3710..3751    +  CDS            V5 tag: epitope tag from simian virus 5
   3851..3985    -  polyA_signal   SV40 poly(A) signal: SV40 polyadenylation signal
   4008..4092    -  CDS            large T antigen (fragment): large T antigen from SV40 (simian virus 40)
   4093..4563    +  CDS            TcR (fragment): tetracycline efflux protein; tet; confers resistance to tetracycline
   4607..5195    -  rep_origin     ori: high-copy-number ColE1/pMB1/pBR322/pUC origin of replication
   5366..6226    -  CDS            AmpR: β-lactamase; bla; confers resistance to ampicillin, carbenicillin, and related antibiotics
   6227..6331    -  promoter       AmpR promoter: bla
