[The description below was written by a language model from this plasmid's Addgene catalogue record and pLannotate feature annotations shown in this document.]
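Description:
pAc5.1B-EGFP-DmThor-V5His6 is a plasmid for constitutive expression of a doubly tagged Drosophila melanogaster Thor protein in Schneider 2 (S2) insect cells. It is built on pAc5.1B-EGFP, an EGFP-containing derivative of a commercial Drosophila actin-promoter vector. In bacteria it is maintained through a ColE1/pMB1-type origin and selected with ampicillin via the β-lactamase gene and its own promoter. The catalogue lists it as low copy, although the annotated origin is of the type usually described as high copy. The annotation shows no marker for selection in insect cells, so the plasmid appears suited to transient transfection or to co-transfection with a separate selection plasmid.

The expression cassette is driven by the roughly 2.5 kb actin 5C (Ac5) promoter, which gives strong constitutive transcription in fly cells. Downstream lies a single fusion reading frame: EGFP at the N-terminus, the 351 bp Thor coding sequence (CG8846, the fly 4E-BP) inserted between EcoRV and XhoI sites, and a backbone-encoded C-terminal V5 epitope followed, according to the catalogue, by a His6 tag, which the feature table does not annotate separately. An SV40 polyadenylation signal follows the cassette. Short fragments of SV40 large T antigen and a tetracycline resistance gene are backbone remnants without an evident function.

Thor is a translational repressor that binds eIF4E and blocks its assembly into the eIF4F complex by competing with eIF4G. The EGFP tag allows visualisation or GFP-based pulldown, and V5-His6 allows detection or affinity purification, consistent with studies of 4E-BP–eIF4E interaction and translational repression. The catalogue's total size (6089 bp) disagrees with the 6425 nt depositor sequence, which better fits the backbone plus insert.
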