Addgene plasmid #79408: pAc5.1B-EGFP-DmThor-V5His6
Purpose: Expresses EGFP-tagged and C-terminal V5His6-tagged DmThor in S2 cells
Depositing lab: Elisa Izaurralde. Depositing organization: Max Planck Institute for Developmental Biology. Publication: 4E-BPs require non-canonical 4E-binding motifs and a lateral surface of eIF4E to repress translation. Igreja C, Peter D, Weiler C, Izaurralde E. Nat Commun. 2014 Sep 2;5:4790. doi: 10.1038/ncomms5790. PubMed 25179781.
Backbone
  Vector backbone: pAc5.1B-EGFP
  Backbone manufacturer: Invitrogen
  Backbone size w/o insert (bp): 6074
  Total vector size (bp): 6089
  Vector type: Schneider 2 cell Expression
Growth in bacteria
  Bacterial resistance: Ampicillin, 100 μg/mL
  Growth temperature: 37°C
  Growth strain: DH5alpha
  Copy number: Low Copy
Gene/Insert
  Gene/Insert name: DmThor (alt name: CG8846)
  Species: D. melanogaster (fly)
  Insert size (bp): 351
  GenBank ID: NM_057947
  Entrez Gene: Thor (a.k.a. Dmel_CG8846, 153432_at, 43-BP, 4E-BP, 4E-BP1, 4EBP, 4e-BP, 4e-bp, 4eBP, 4ebp, BcDNA.HL08053, BcDNA:HL08053, CG8846, CT8705, Dm 4E-BP, Dmel\CG8846, Phas1, Thor/EIF4EBP, anon-WO0172774.158, d4E-BP, d4E-BP1, d4EBP, d4e-bp, d4eBP, dthor, eIF4E-BP, l(2)06270, l(2)k07736, l(2)k13517, pp20, thor)
  Promoter: Ac5 promoter
  Tag / fusion protein: EGFP (N terminal on backbone); V5-His6 (C terminal on backbone)
  Cloning method: Restriction Enzyme; 5′ cloning site EcoRV (not destroyed); 3′ cloning site XhoI (not destroyed)
  Sequencing primers: 5′ EGFP-forw; 3′ Bgh rev primer
Terms and licenses: Academic/Nonprofit Terms; Industry Terms: Not Available to Industry
How to cite: pAc5.1B-EGFP-DmThor-V5His6 was a gift from Elisa Izaurralde (Addgene plasmid # 79408 ; http://n2t.net/addgene:79408 ; RRID:Addgene_79408)
