>Addgene plasmid #79408 | pAc5.1B-EGFP-DmThor-V5His6 | addgene partial sequence | sequence record 152990 | EGFP-C 5'-CATGGTCCTGCTGGAGTTCGTG-3'
GGCATGGACGAGCTGTACAAGCCAAGCTTGAATTCTGCAGATATCATGTCCGCTTCACCCACCGCCCGTC
AAGCCATCACCCAGGCCCTGCCCATGATCACCAGGAAGGTTGTCATCTCGGATCCGATCCAGATGCCCGA
GGTGTACTCCTCGACGCCCGGCGGAACCCTCTACTCCACCACTCCTGGAGGCACCAAACTTATCTACGAG
CGGGCTTTCATGAAGAATCTCCGTGGCTCCCCATTGAGCCAAACTCCGCCGTCCAACGTGCCCAGTTGCT
TGCTGAGGGGCACTCCGCGTACTCCCTTCCGCAAGTGCGTGCCCGTCCCCACGGAACTGATCAAGCAGAC
CAAGTCGCTGAAGATCGAGGACCAGGAACAGTTCCAACTGGATCTGCGCTCGAGTCTAGAGGGCCCGCGG
TTCGAAGGTAAGCCTATCCCTAACCCTCTCCTCGGTCTCGATTCTACGCGTACCGGTCATCATCACCATC
ACCATTGAGTTTAAACCCGCTGATCAGCCTCGACTGTGCCTTCTAAGGCCTGAGCTCGCTGATCAGCCTC
GATCGAGGATCCAGACATGATAAGATACATTGATGAGTTTGGACAAACCACAACTAGAATGCAGTGAAAA
AAATGCTTTATTTGTGAAATTTGTGATGCTATTGCTTTATTTGTAACCATTATAAGCTGCAATAAACAAG
TTAACAACAACAATTGCATTCATTTTATGTTTCAGGTTCAGGGGGAGGTGTGGGAGGTTTTTTAAAGCAA
GTAAAACCTCTACAAATGTGGTATGGCTGATTATGATCAGTCGACCGATGCCCTTGAGAGCCTTCAACCC
AGTCAGCTCCTTCCGGTGGGCGCGGGGCATGACTATCGTCGCCGCACTTATGACTGTCTTCTTTATCATG
CAACTCGTAGGACAGGTGCCGGCAGCGCTCTGGGTCATTTTC
