>Addgene plasmid #79408 | pAc5.1B-EGFP-DmThor-V5His6 | addgene partial sequence | sequence record 152992 | EBV-rev 5'-GTGGTTTGTCCAAACTCATC-3'
ATCGAGGCTGATCAGCGAGCTCAGGCCTTAGAAGGCACAGTCGAGGCTGATCAGCGGGTTTAAACTCAAT
GGTGATGGTGATGATGACCGGTACGCGTAGAATCGAGACCGAGGAGAGGGTTAGGGATAGGCTTACCTTC
GAACCGCGGGCCCTCTAGACTCGAGCGCAGATCCAGTTGGAACTGTTCCTGGTCCTCGATCTTCAGCGAC
TTGGTCTGCTTGATCAGTTCCGTGGGGACGGGCACGCACTTGCGGAAGGGAGTACGCGGAGTGCCCCTCA
GCAAGCAACTGGGCACGTTGGACGGCGGAGTTTGGCTCAATGGGGAGCCACGGAGATTCTTCATGAAAGC
CCGCTCGTAGATAAGTTTGGTGCCTCCAGGAGTGGTGGAGTAGAGGGTTCCGCCGGGCGTCGAGGAGTAC
ACCTCGGGCATCTGGATCGGATCCGAGATGACAACCTTCCTGGTGATCATGGGCAGGGCCTGGGTGATGG
CTTGACGGGCGGTGGGTGAAGCGGACATGATATCTGCAGAATTCAAGCTTGGCTTGTACAGCTCGTCCAT
GCCGAGAGTGATCCCGGCGGCGGTCACGAACTCCAGCAGGACCATGTGATCGCGCTTCTCGTTGGGGTCT
TTGCTCAGGGCGGACTGGGTGCTCAGGTAGTGGTTGTCGGGCAGCAGCACGGGGCCGTCGCCGATGGGGG
TGTTCTGCTGGTAGTGGTCGGCGAGCTGCACGCTGCCGTCCTCGATGTTGTGGCGGATCTTGAAGTTCAC
CTTGATGCCGTTCTTCTGCTTGTCGGCCATGATATAGACGTTGTGGCTGTTGTAGTTGTACTCCAGCTTG
TGCCCCAGGATGTTGCCGTCCTCCTTGAAGTCGATGCCCTTCAGCTCGATGCGGTTCACCAGGGTGTCGC
CCTCGAACTTCACCTCGGCGCGGGTCTTGTAGTTGCCGTCGTCCTTGAAGAAGATGGTGCGCTCCTG
